Addgene plasmid #124584: pHO_pTEFmut7_CggR_ble
Purpose: Plasmid for genomic integration of CggR repressor regulated by the pTEFmut7 promoter
Depositing lab: Matthias Heinemann. Depositing organization: University of Groningen. Publication: Measuring glycolytic flux in single yeast cells with an orthogonal synthetic biosensor. Monteiro F, Hubmann G, Takhaveev V, Vedelaar SR, Norder J, Hekelaar J, Saldida J, Litsios A, Wijma HJ, Schmidt A, Heinemann M. Mol Syst Biol. 2019 Dec;15(12):e9071. doi: 10.15252/msb.20199071. PubMed 31885198.
Backbone
  Vector backbone: pHO - plasmid
  Modifications to backbone: Insertion of the ble selection marker (resistance against phleomycin)
  Vector type: Synthetic Biology
  Selectable markers: Phleomycin
Growth in bacteria
  Bacterial resistance: Ampicillin, 100 μg/mL
  Growth temperature: 37°C
  Growth strain: DH5alpha
  Copy number: High Copy
Gene/Insert
  Gene/Insert name: cggR
  Species: Synthetic
  Entrez Gene: cggR (a.k.a. BSU_33950, BSU33950)
  Cloning method: Gateway Cloning
  Sequencing primers: 5′ CTCCGCGGCCCGAATTCATATGCGGGGTTCTCATCATCATC; 3′ AGCTCGGTACCTCGAGCTATCATTCATCTCTCAACAACTT
Terms and licenses: Academic/Nonprofit Terms; Industry Terms: Not Available to Industry
Depositor comments: Please visit https://www.biorxiv.org/content/10.1101/682302v1 for BioRxiv preprint
How to cite: pHO_pTEFmut7_CggR_ble was a gift from Matthias Heinemann (Addgene plasmid # 124584 ; http://n2t.net/addgene:124584 ; RRID:Addgene_124584)
