[The description below was written by a language model from this plasmid's Addgene catalogue record and pLannotate feature annotations shown in this document.]
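Description:
pHO_pTEFmut7_CggR_ble is a yeast integrative plasmid, catalogued as a synthetic biology vector, built on the pHO backbone to place the Bacillus subtilis transcriptional repressor CggR into the Saccharomyces cerevisiae genome. It has no annotated yeast replication origin. A fragment of the HO endonuclease gene lies downstream of the payload, consistent with homology-directed integration at the HO locus. An upstream homology arm is not annotated, and roughly the first 1.4 kb of the 7.6 kb sequence carries no features. In E. coli the plasmid is maintained at high copy through a ColE1/pUC-type origin and selected with ampicillin via AmpR. Fragments of f1/M13 origins, lacZα, bom and lac regulatory elements are remnants of the cloning backbone.

The cggR coding sequence is preceded in frame by a short N-terminal leader made up of a His-tag-containing fragment, the T7 gene 10 leader and the Xpress epitope with its enterokinase site, so the repressor is expressed as a tagged protein. According to the record, expression is driven by pTEFmut7, a mutant TEF promoter. The feature table does not annotate this promoter, though it presumably lies in the unannotated region upstream of the tags. No terminator for cggR is annotated either. Downstream sits the selection cassette added to the backbone: the ble gene conferring phleomycin resistance, under the Ashbya gossypii TEF promoter and terminator and flanked by two loxP sites in the same orientation, which would allow Cre-mediated marker excision after integration.

In its native host, CggR represses the gapA glycolytic operon in the absence of glucose. Here it provides the constitutively expressed repressor component of an orthogonal synthetic biosensor used to report glycolytic flux in single yeast cells.
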