Features (pLannotate 1.2.2; 27 found; start..end, strand, type, name):
   1417..1435    +  CDS            capTEV™ (fragment): composite tag for in vivo biotinylation, TEV protease cleavage, and 6xHis tagging
   1436..1468    +  CDS            T7 tag (gene 10 leader): leader peptide from bacteriophage T7 gene 10 promotes efficient translation in E. coli
   1472..1495    +  CDS            Xpress™ tag: Xpress™ epitope tag, including an enterokinase recognition and cleavage site
   1511..2530    +  CDS            cggR: CGGR_BACSU - Also known as yvbQ. Experimental evidence at protein level: Swiss-Prot protein existence level 1. In the absence of glucose, represses the transcription of the gapA operon, which encodes five key glycolytic enzymes. Binds specifically to the cggR-gapA promoter region and blocks the progression of the RNA polymerase, leading to the arrest of the transcription. From Bacillus subtilis (strain 168).
   2556..2713    +  CDS            lacZα (fragment): LacZα fragment of β-galactosidase; lacZ fragment
   2719..2756    -  misc_feature   bom (fragment): basis of mobility region from pBR322
   2800..2833    -  protein_bind   loxP: Cre-mediated recombination occurs in the 8-bp core sequence (GCATACAT). Cre recombinase
   2888..3231    +  promoter       TEF promoter: Ashbya gossypii TEF promoter
   3238..3615    +  CDS            ble: BLE_KLEPN - Experimental evidence at protein level: Swiss-Prot protein existence level 1. Binding protein with a strong affinity to the bleomycin family of antibiotics. Binds to CL990; an antimitotic-antibiotic compound. From Klebsiella pneumoniae.
   3624..3821    +  terminator     TEF terminator: Ashbya gossypii TEF terminator
   3884..3917    -  protein_bind   loxP: Cre-mediated recombination occurs in the 8-bp core sequence (GCATACAT). Cre recombinase
   3982..4485    +  CDS            HO (fragment): HO_YEAST - Experimental evidence at protein level: Swiss-Prot protein existence level 1. Initiation of mating type interconversion. This protein is a site-specific endonuclease that cleaves a site in the mat locus on chromosome III. The double-strand break is followed by a unidirectional gene conversion event that replaces the information at the mat locus by information copied from either of the two homologous loci (HMR and HML) that reside at the extremity of the chromosome III. Endonuclease expression takes place in late G1 just before cells enter S phase. From Saccharomyces cerevisiae (stra
   4494..4518    +  misc_feature   MCS (fragment): pBluescript multiple cloning site
   4533..4551    -  promoter       T7 promoter: promoter for bacteriophage T7 RNA polymerase
   4554..4711    +  CDS            lacZα (fragment): LacZα fragment of β-galactosidase; lacZ fragment
   4717..4768    -  misc_feature   bom (fragment): basis of mobility region from pBR322
   4787..4943    +  rep_origin     f1 ori (fragment) (sequence partly withheld): f1 bacteriophage origin of replication; arrow indicates direction of (+) strand synthesis
   4943..5164    +  rep_origin     M13 ori (fragment) (sequence partly withheld): M13 bacteriophage origin of replication; arrow indicates direction of (+) strand synthesis
   5165..5214    -  misc_feature   bom (fragment): basis of mobility region from pBR322
   5316..5351    -  CDS            rop (fragment): Rop protein, which maintains plasmids at low copy number; rop
   5446..5550    +  promoter       AmpR promoter: bla
   5551..6411    +  CDS            AmpR: β-lactamase; bla; confers resistance to ampicillin, carbenicillin, and related antibiotics
   6582..7170    +  rep_origin     ori: high-copy-number ColE1/pMB1/pBR322/pUC origin of replication
   7353..7445    +  CDS            lacI (fragment): lac repressor; lacI; The lac repressor binds to the lac operator to inhibit transcription in E. coli. This inhibition can be relieved by adding lactose or isopropyl-β-D-thiogalactopyranoside (IPTG).
   7458..7479    +  protein_bind   CAP binding site: CAP binding activates transcription in the presence of cAMP. E. coli catabolite activator protein
   7494..7512    +  promoter       lac UV5 promoter (fragment): E. coli lac promoter with an "up" mutation
   7534..7550    +  protein_bind   lac operator: The lac repressor binds to the lac operator to inhibit transcription in E. coli. This inhibition can be relieved by adding lactose or isopropyl-β-D-thiogalactopyranoside (IPTG). lac repressor encoded by lacI
>Addgene plasmid #124584 | pHO_pTEFmut7_CggR_ble | addgene full sequence | sequence record 242452 | Addgene NGS Result
ATGACCATGATTACGCCACTAGTCCGAGGCCTCGAGATCCGATATCGCCGTGGCGGCCGCCAGCTGAAGC
TTAATTATCCTGGGCACGAGTGAAACAAAGCTAAAACCTTTATTTAGCATGGCCATTGAATGTAACAATT
ATATATATCGCAAGCACAAAAAATCAAGGAGAGAGAACTACCACTTTGTTCATGTGTACAATGTTCATTA
TCTCCATAAGCAAAAAAAAAAAAATAGAAAACATATGCTATAAGGTTGATATTCTCACGAGTAAGCGGCA
CTTGCTACTTATTGACATTGCAGATTTTTGGCTACAGAAATAGTATATTAGAGATTATAATTGCTAATCA
AATCAAAATATAAAATTAGTAAACCAAACCATTTATACCCTTCCTTAGTAGTTATGGATTGTTTTTTAAT
GATATTTCTGCAAACCAAAGAAAGATTGTTATCCAGATAGAATTTAGTTTTGATATTCATTTTTTTGTTG
AAGATTGAACGCCATATCTGGGCCTCATAATTCAAAAGACGGTGCCATTATCGGTAGCGTTTCGCATTGT
ACTGGATTTCAGAAATTTCACAGTTGATGAATCGAAAAGAATGGTCTCATTGCAACACGTAAGGTTAAGA
TGTCCCTTTTTACCATTATAGGCAATAAATGAATCATAAAACGACCGTATACTGGTGAAATAGTAGGGAG
AACGAGTACCTGTAGTAAAAAGTATAAATCATAGTTAATCGGGCAATGTCCCTCGATCAAGGAGTATTGT
GTCATGTTCGAGACAAACGCCAACATTTTTGTTTCTTTTGGACAAATGTTGTTTGCATTTATGATCCGTT
ATATTTTGATCTAATGTAGAGTTGCACGTAGTTCTTACTGGCAAAGAAATCGATGCATACCAAAAAAGAA
TAAAGGTGATATTTGATCTTTACCGTTTAGTTCCAACGTAAAATTGTGCCTTTGGACTTAAAATGGCGTC
GTACGCTAGGTCGAGATAGCTTCAAAATGTCTCTACTCCTTTTTTACTCTTCCAGATTTTCTCGGACTCC
GCGCACCGCCGTACCACTTCAAAACACCCAAGCACAGCATACTAAATTCCCCCTCCTCCTTCCTCTAGGG
TGCCGTTAATTACCCGTACTAAAGGTTTGGAAAAGGAAAAAGAGACCGCCTCGTCCCTTTTTCTTCGTCG
GAGAAGGCAATAAAAATTTTTATCACGTTTCTTTCTCTTGAAAACTTTTTTTTCGATTTTGTTCTCTTTC
GACGACCTCCCATTGATATTTGAGTTAACAAACGGTCTTCAATTTCTCAAGTTTCAGCTTCATTTTTCCT
GTTCTATTACAACTTTTTTTACTTCTTGCTCATTGGAAAGAAAGCATAGCAATCTAATCTAAGTTTTCTA
GAAAAATGCGGGGTTCTCATCATCATCATCATGGTATGGCTAGCATGACTGGTGGACAGCAAATGGGTCG
GGATCTGTACGACGATGACGATAAGGATCATCCCTTCACCATGAATCAATTGATCCAAGCCCAAAAGAAG
TTGTTGCCAGATTTGTTGTTGGTCATGCAAAAGAGATTCGAAATCTTGCAATATATCAGATTGACCGAAC
CTATCGGTAGAAGATCTTTGTCTGCTTCTTTGGGTATCTCCGAAAGAGTTTTGAGAGGTGAAGTCCAATT
CTTGAAAGAACAAAACTTGGTCGACATCAAGACTAACGGTATGACTTTGACTGAAGAAGGTTACGAATTA
TTGTCCGTCTTGGAAGATACCATGAAGGATGTTTTGGGTTTGACCTTGTTGGAAAAGACTTTGAAAGAAA
GATTGAACTTGAAGGACGCCATCATCGTTTCTGGTGATTCTGATCAATCTCCATGGGTCAAAAAAGAAAT
GGGTAGAGCTGCTGTTGCTTGCATGAAGAAAAGATTTTCTGGTAAGAACATCGTTGCTGTTACTGGTGGT
ACTACTATTGAAGCTGTTGCTGAAATGATGACCCCAGATTCTAAGAACAGAGAATTGTTGTTTGTTCCAG
CTAGAGGTGGTTTGGGTGAAGATGTTAAGAATCAAGCTAACACCATTTGCGCTCATATGGCTGAAAAAGC
TTCAGGTACTTACAGATTGTTATTCGTCCCAGGTCAATTGTCTCAAGGTGCTTACTCTTCCATTATCGAA
GAACCATCTGTCAAAGAAGTCTTGAACACCATCAAATCCGCTTCCATGTTGGTTCACGGTATTGGTGAAG
CTAAAACTATGGCTCAAAGAAGAAACACCCCATTGGAAGATTTGAAAAAGATCGATGATAACGATGCTGT
TACCGAAGCTTTCGGTTACTACTTTAATGCTGATGGTGAAGTTGTTCACAAGGTTCATTCAGTTGGTATG
CAATTGGATGATATTGATGCCATCCCAGATATTATTGCAGTTGCTGGTGGTTCTTCTAAGGCTGAAGCAA
TTGAAGCTTACTTCAAGAAGCCAAGAAACACTGTTTTGGTTACTGATGAAGGTGCTGCCAAAAAGTTGTT
GAGAGATGAATGATAGCTCGAGGTACCGAGCTCGAATTCACTGGCCGTCGTTTTACAACGTCGTGACTGG
GAAAACCCTGGCGTTACCCAACTTAATCGCCTTGCAGCACATCCCCCTTTCGCCAGCTGGCGTAATAGCG
AAGAGGCCCGCACCGATCGCCCTTCCCAACAGTTGCGCAGCCTGAATGGCGAATGGCGCCTGATGCGGTA
TTTTCTCCTTACGCATCTGTGCGGTACGCCAGCTGAAGCTTCGTACGCTGCAGGTCGACAACCCTTAATA
TAACTTCGTATAATGTATGCTATACGAAGTTATTAGGTCTAGAGATCTGTTTAGCTTGCCTCGTCCCCGC
CGGGTCACCCGGCCAGCGACATGGAGGCCCAGAATACCCTCCTTGACAGTCTTGACGTGCGCAGCTCAGG
GGCATGATGTGACTGTCGCCCGTACATTTAGCCCATACATCCCCATGTATAATCATTTGCATCCATACAT
TTTGATGGCCGCACGGCGCGAAGCAAAAATTACGGCTCCTCGCTGCAGACCTGCGAGCAGGGAAACGCTC
CCCTCACAGACGCGTTGAATTGTCCCCACGCCGCGCCCCTGTAGAGAAATATAAAAGGTTAGGATTTGCC
ACTGAGGTTCTTCTTTCATATACTTCCTTTTAAAATCTTGCTAGGATACAGTTCTCACATCACATCCGAA
CATAAACAACCATGGGTATGACCGACCAAGCGACGCCCAACCTGCCATCACGAGATTTCGATCCCACCGC
CGCCTTCTATGAAAGGTTGGGCTTCGGAATCGTTTTCCGGGACGCCGGCTGGATGATCCTCCAGCGCGGG
GATCTCATGCTGGAGTTCTTCGCCCACCCCGGGCTCGATCCCCTCGCGAGTTGGTTCAGCTGCTGCCTGA
GGCTGGACGACCTCGCGGAGTTCTACCGGCAGTGCAAATCCGTCGGCATCCAGGAAACCAGCAGCGGCTA
TCCGCGCATCCATGCCCCCGAACTGCAGGAGTGGGGAGGCACGATGGCCGCTTTGGTCGACCCGGACGGG
ACGCTCCTGCGCCTGATACAGAACGAATTGCTTGCAGGCATCTCATGATCAGTACTGACAATAAAAAGAT
TCTTGTTTTCAAGAACTTGTCATTTGTATAGTTTTTTTATATTGTAGTTGTTCTATTTTAATCAAATGTT
AGCGTGATTTATATTTTTTTTCGCCTCGACATCATCTGCCCAGATGCGAAGTTAAGTGCGCAGAAAGTAA
TATCATGCGTCAATCGTATGTGAATGCTGGTCGCTATACTGCTGTCGATTCGATACTAACGCCGCCATCC
AGTGTCGAAAACGAGCTCTCGAGAACCCTTAATATAACTTCGTATAATGTATGCTATACGAAGTTATTAG
GTGATATCAGATCCACTAGTGGCCTATGCGCGCCGCCATCCAGTGTCGAAAACGAGCTCGAATTCCTGGG
GGAACAACTTCACAGAATGTTTTGTCATATTGTCGAAGTGGTCACAAAACAAGAGAAGTTCCGCCAATTA
TAAAAAGGGAACCCGTATATTTCAGCTTCACGGATGATTTCCAGGGTGAGAGTACTGTATATGGGCTTAC
GATAGAAGGCCATAAAAATTTCTTGCTTGGCAACAAAATAGAAGTGAAATCATGTCGAGGCTGCTGTGTG
GGAGAACAGCATAAAATATCACAAAAAAAGAATCTAAAACACTGTGTTGCTTGTCCCAGAAAGGGAATCA
AGTATTTTTATAAAGATTGGAGTGGTAAAAATCGAGTATGTGCTAGATGCTATGGAAGATACAAATTCAG
CGGTCATCACTGTATAAATTGCAAGTATGTACCAGAAGCACGTGAAGTGAAAAAGGCAAAAGACAAAGGC
GAAAAATTGGGCATTACGCCCGAAGGTTTGCCAGTTAAAGGACCAGAGTGTATAAAATGTGGCGGAATCT
TACAGTGGCCTATGCGGCCGCTCTAGAACTAGTGGATCGATCCCCAATTCGCCCTATAGTGAGTCGTATT
ACAATTCACTGGCCGTCGTTTTACAACGTCGTGACTGGGAAAACCCTGGCGTTACCCAACTTAATCGCCT
TGCAGCACATCCCCCTTTCGCCAGCTGGCGTAATAGCGAAGAGGCCCGCACCGATCGCCCTTCCCAACAG
TTGCGCAGCCTGAATGGCGAATGGCGCCTGATGCGGTATTTTCTCCTTACGCATCTGTGCGGTATTTCAC
ACCGCATA
[95 nt withheld, positions 4769-4863]
T
[46 nt withheld, positions 4865-4910]
C
[63 nt withheld, positions 4912-4974]
CCTTTGACGTTGGAGTCCACGTTCTTT
[37 nt withheld, positions 5002-5038]
ACTCTATCTCGGGCTATTCTTTTGATTTATAAGGGATTTTGCCGATTTCGGTCTATTGGTTAAAAAATGA
GCTGATTTAACAAAAATTTAACGCGAATTTTAACAAAATATTAACGTTTACAATTTTATGGTGCACTCTC
AGTACAATCTGCTCTGATGCCGCATAGTTAAGCCAGCCCCGACACCCGCCAACACCCGCTGACGCGCCCT
GACGGGCTTGTCTGCTCCCGGCATCCGCTTACAGACAAGCTGTGACCGTCTCCGGGAGCTGCATGTGTCA
GAGGTTTTCACCGTCATCACCGAAACGCGCGAGACGAAAGGGCCTCGTGATACGCCTATTTTTATAGGTT
AATGTCATGATAATAATGGTTTCTTAGACGTCAGGTGGCACTTTTCGGGGAAATGTGCGCGGAACCCCTA
TTTGTTTATTTTTCTAAATACATTCAAATATGTATCCGCTCATGAGACAATAACCCTGATAAATGCTTCA
ATAATATTGAAAAAGGAAGAGTATGAGTATTCAACATTTCCGTGTCGCCCTTATTCCCTTTTTTGCGGCA
TTTTGCCTTCCTGTTTTTGCTCACCCAGAAACGCTGGTGAAAGTAAAAGATGCTGAAGATCAGTTGGGTG
CACGAGTGGGTTACATCGAACTGGATCTCAACAGCGGTAAGATCCTTGAGAGTTTTCGCCCCGAAGAACG
TTTTCCAATGATGAGCACTTTTAAAGTTCTGCTATGTGGCGCGGTATTATCCCGTATTGACGCCGGGCAA
GAGCAACTCGGTCGCCGCATACACTATTCTCAGAATGACTTGGTTGAGTACTCACCAGTCACAGAAAAGC
ATCTTACGGATGGCATGACAGTAAGAGAATTATGCAGTGCTGCCATAACCATGAGTGATAACACTGCGGC
CAACTTACTTCTGACAACGATCGGAGGACCGAAGGAGCTAACCGCTTTTTTGCACAACATGGGGGATCAT
GTAACTCGCCTTGATCGTTGGGAACCGGAGCTGAATGAAGCCATACCAAACGACGAGCGTGACACCACGA
TGCCTGTAGCAATGGCAACAACGTTGCGCAAACTATTAACTGGCGAACTACTTACTCTAGCTTCCCGGCA
ACAATTAATAGACTGGATGGAGGCGGATAAAGTTGCAGGACCACTTCTGCGCTCGGCCCTTCCGGCTGGC
TGGTTTATTGCTGATAAATCTGGAGCCGGTGAGCGTGGGTCTCGCGGTATCATTGCAGCACTGGGGCCAG
ATGGTAAGCCCTCCCGTATCGTAGTTATCTACACGACGGGGAGTCAGGCAACTATGGATGAACGAAATAG
ACAGATCGCTGAGATAGGTGCCTCACTGATTAAGCATTGGTAACTGTCAGACCAAGTTTACTCATATATA
CTTTAGATTGATTTAAAACTTCATTTTTAATTTAAAAGGATCTAGGTGAAGATCCTTTTTGATAATCTCA
TGACCAAAATCCCTTAACGTGAGTTTTCGTTCCACTGAGCGTCAGACCCCGTAGAAAAGATCAAAGGATC
TTCTTGAGATCCTTTTTTTCTGCGCGTAATCTGCTGCTTGCAAACAAAAAAACCACCGCTACCAGCGGTG
GTTTGTTTGCCGGATCAAGAGCTACCAACTCTTTTTCCGAAGGTAACTGGCTTCAGCAGAGCGCAGATAC
CAAATACTGTTCTTCTAGTGTAGCCGTAGTTAGGCCACCACTTCAAGAACTCTGTAGCACCGCCTACATA
CCTCGCTCTGCTAATCCTGTTACCAGTGGCTGCTGCCAGTGGCGATAAGTCGTGTCTTACCGGGTTGGAC
TCAAGACGATAGTTACCGGATAAGGCGCAGCGGTCGGGCTGAACGGGGGGTTCGTGCACACAGCCCAGCT
TGGAGCGAACGACCTACACCGAACTGAGATACCTACAGCGTGAGCTATGAGAAAGCGCCACGCTTCCCGA
AGGGAGAAAGGCGGACAGGTATCCGGTAAGCGGCAGGGTCGGAACAGGAGAGCGCACGAGGGAGCTTCCA
GGGGGAAACGCCTGGTATCTTTATAGTCCTGTCGGGTTTCGCCACCTCTGACTTGAGCGTCGATTTTTGT
GATGCTCGTCAGGGGGGCGGAGCCTATGGAAAAACGCCAGCAACGCGGCCTTTTTACGGTTCCTGGCCTT
TTGCTGGCCTTTTGCTCACATGTTCTTTCCTGCGTTATCCCCTGATTCTGTGGATAACCGTATTACCGCC
TTTGAGTGAGCTGATACCGCTCGCCGCAGCCGAACGACCGAGCGCAGCGAGTCAGTGAGCGAGGAAGCGG
AAGAGCGCCCAATACGCAAACCGCCTCTCCCCGCGCGTTGGCCGATTCATTAATGCAGCTGGCACGACAG
GTTTCCCGACTGGAAAGCGGGCAGTGAGCGCAACGCAATTAATGTGAGTTAGCTCACTCATTAGGCACCC
CAGGCTTTACACTTTATGCTTCCGCGGCTCGTATGTTGTGTGGAATTGTGAGCGGATAACAATTTCACAC
AGGAAACAGCT
